Addgene plasmid #198993: pGL0_92 [ORI_BC_17]
Purpose: Level 0 part
Depositing lab: Charlie Gilbert & Nili Ostrov & Cultivarium Tools. Depositing organization: Cultivarium, Convergent Research. Publication: A scalable framework for high-throughput identification of functional origins of replication in non-model bacteria. Gilbert C, Brumwell SL, Crits-Christoph A, Kang SC, Martin-Moldes Z, Alsharif W, Esmurria A, Nguyen M-A, Lee HH, Ostrov N. bioRxiv 2023.05.19.541510 10.1101/2023.05.19.541510.
Backbone
  Vector backbone: pGLDV_17
  Vector type: Synthetic Biology
Growth in bacteria
  Bacterial resistance: Chloramphenicol, 25 μg/mL
  Growth temperature: 37°C
  Growth strain: E. coli Zymo 10B
  Copy number: High Copy
Gene/Insert
  Gene/Insert name: ORI_BC_17
  Species: Synthetic
  Cloning method: Unknown
Terms and licenses: Academic/Nonprofit Terms; Industry Terms: Not Available to Industry
How to cite: pGL0_92 [ORI_BC_17] was a gift from Charlie Gilbert & Nili Ostrov & Cultivarium Tools (Addgene plasmid # 198993 ; http://n2t.net/addgene:198993 ; RRID:Addgene_198993)
