[The description below was written by a language model from this plasmid's Addgene catalogue record and pLannotate feature annotations shown in this document.]
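Description:
pGL0_92 [ORI_BC_17] is a small (about 2.3 kb) synthetic-biology plasmid catalogued as a "Level 0 part", meaning a basic storage vector that holds a single standardized DNA module for later hierarchical assembly into larger constructs. It is built on the pGLDV_17 backbone and is maintained in E. coli as a high-copy plasmid. Replication relies on a ColE1/pMB1/pUC-type origin. Selection is with chloramphenicol, conferred by the cat (chloramphenicol acetyltransferase) gene, which is driven by its native cat promoter and followed by the phage lambda t0 transcription terminator.

The recorded insert is ORI_BC_17, a synthetic sequence. The name suggests a barcode element associated with origins of replication, which would fit the depositors' published framework for high-throughput identification of functional replication origins in non-model bacteria. However, the record does not describe the part's composition or function, and the automated annotation assigns no feature to it. The only other annotated elements are short fragments of the lac operator and of lacZα. These are most plausibly remnants of a lacZα screening cassette in the parental destination vector that was displaced when the part was cloned, though the cloning method is listed as unknown. No promoter, reporter or coding sequence is annotated within the insert region, and the assembly standard and flanking restriction sites are not stated. As far as the record supports, the plasmid serves as a reusable source of the ORI_BC_17 module for building multi-part plasmids in the depositors' origin-screening toolkit.
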