Features (pLannotate 1.2.2; 6 found; start..end, strand, type, name):
    379..394     -  protein_bind   lac operator (fragment): The lac repressor binds to the lac operator to inhibit transcription in E. coli. This inhibition can be relieved by adding lactose or isopropyl-β-D-thiogalactopyranoside (IPTG). lac repressor encoded by lacI
    545..1133    -  rep_origin     ori: high-copy-number ColE1/pMB1/pBR322/pUC origin of replication
   1266..1360    -  terminator     lambda t0 terminator: transcription terminator from phage lambda
   1384..2040    -  CDS            cat: CAT_ECOLX - Experimental evidence at protein level: Swiss-Prot protein existence level 1. This enzyme is an effector of chloramphenicol resistance in bacteria. From Escherichia coli. This protein is used as a marker in many commonly used cloning vectors, such as pACYC184.
   2041..2143    -  promoter       cat promoter: promoter of the E. coli cat gene encoding chloramphenicol acetyltransferase
   2218..2261    -  CDS            lacZα (fragment): LacZα fragment of β-galactosidase; lacZ fragment
>Addgene plasmid #198993 | pGL0_92 [ORI_BC_17] | addgene full sequence | sequence record 401286 | Addgene NGS Result
CCGGAATCTATTGGCCTATGTCACTGAAACTATCCAAACACCCCATGTCGATACTGAACGTATCGACGCA
TACCTCCTTCCTTGAAAACGCACAATCAAGGTCTCGGTCAGGGTCACGCGTAGGACGCGTCGAGTAGGGT
AGGCTTCAGACCTTATAGCCGTTCCGCAGCCACACGCCGTGTGAAGCTGGGGAGTGAGACCAGTCCTTAC
CTGAAGAATAAGTGTCAGCCAGTGTAACCCGATGAGGAACCCAAAAGGCGAACCGGGCCAGACAACCCGG
CGGTATCGCACTCAAAGCCGAGGCTAGGTGGAGGCTCAGTGATGATAAGTCTGCGATGGTGGATGCATGT
GTCATGGTCATAGCTGTTTCCTGTGTGAAATTGTTATCCGCTCAGAGGGCACAATCCTATTCCGCGCTAT
CCGACAATCTCCAAGACATTAGGTGGAGTTCAGTTCGGCGTATGGCATATGTCGCTGGAAAGAACATGTG
AGCAAAAGGCCAGCAAAAGGCCAGGAACCGTAAAAAGGCCGCGTTGCTGGCGTTTTTCCATAGGCTCCGC
CCCCCTGACGAGCATCACAAAAATCGACGCTCAAGTCAGAGGTGGCGAAACCCGACAGGACTATAAAGAT
ACCAGGCGTTTCCCCCTGGAAGCTCCCTCGTGCGCTCTCCTGTTCCGACCCTGCCGCTTACCGGATACCT
GTCCGCCTTTCTCCCTTCGGGAAGCGTGGCGCTTTCTCATAGCTCACGCTGTAGGTATCTCAGTTCGGTG
TAGGTCGTTCGCTCCAAGCTGGGCTGTGTGCACGAACCCCCCGTTCAGCCCGACCGCTGCGCCTTATCCG
GTAACTATCGTCTTGAGTCCAACCCGGTAAGACACGACTTATCGCCACTGGCAGCAGCCACTGGTAACAG
GATTAGCAGAGCGAGGTATGTAGGCGGTGCTACAGAGTTCTTGAAGTGGTGGCCTAACTACGGCTACACT
AGAAGAACAGTATTTGGTATCTGCGCTCTGCTGAAGCCAGTTACCTTCGGAAAAAGAGTTGGTAGCTCTT
GATCCGGCAAACAAACCACCGCTGGTAGCGGTGGTTTTTTTGTTTGCAAGCAGCAGATTACGCGCAGAAA
AAAAGGATCTCAAGAAGATCCTTTGATCTTTTCTACGGGGTCTGACGCTCTATTCAACAAAGCCGCCGTC
CCGTCAAGTCAGCGTAAATGGGTAGGGGGCTTCAAATCGTCCCCCCATACGATATAAGTTGTTACTAGTG
CTTGGATTCTCACCAATAAAAAACGCCCGGCGGCAACCGAGCGTTCTGAACAAATCCAGATGGAGTTCTG
AGGTCATTACTGGATCTATCAACAGGAGTCCAAGCGAGCTCGATATCAAATTACGCCCCGCCCTGCCACT
CATCGCAGTACTGTTGTAATTCATTAAGCATTCTGCCGACATGGAAGCCATCACAAACGGCATGATGAAC
CTGAATCGCCAGCGGCATCAGCACCTTGTCGCCTTGCGTATAATATTTGCCCATGGTGAAAACGGGGGCG
AAGAAGTTGTCCATATTGGCCACGTTTAAATCAAAACTGGTGAAACTCACCCAGGGATTGGCTGAGACGA
AAAACATATTCTCAATAAACCCTTTAGGGAAATAGGCCAGGTTTTCACCGTAACACGCCACATCTTGCGA
ATATATGTGTAGAAACTGCCGGAAATCGTCGTGGTATTCACTCCAGAGCGATGAAAACGTTTCAGTTTGC
TCATGGAAAACGGTGTAACAAGGGTGAACACTATCCCATATCACCAGCTCACCGTCTTTCATTGCCATAC
GAAATTCCGGATGAGCATTCATCAGGCGGGCAAGAATGTGAATAAAGGCCGGATAAAACTTGTGCTTATT
TTTCTTTACGGTCTTTAAAAAGGCCGTAATATCCAGCTGAACGGTCTGGTTATAGGTACATTGAGCAACT
GACTGAAATGCCTCAAAATGTTCTTTACGATGCCATTGGGATATATCAACGGTGGTATATCCAGTGATTT
TTTTCTCCATTTTAGCTTCCTTAGCTCCTGAAAATCTCGATAACTCAAAAAATACGCCCGGTAGTGATCT
TATTTCATTATGGTGAAAGTTGGAACCTCTTACGTGCCGATCAACGTCTCATTGATACCTGAAACAAAAC
CCATCGTACGGCCAAGGAAGTCTCCAATAACTGTGATCCACCACAAGCGCCAGGGTTTTCCCAGTCACGA
CGTTGTAAAACGACGGCCAGTCATGCATAATCCGCACGCATCTGGAATAAGGAAGTGCCATTCCGCCTGA
CCT
